>Addgene plasmid #166051 | PaCasp7a | addgene full sequence | sequence record 328269 | Addgene NGS Result
GGTTTGCGTATTGGGCGCCAGGGTGGTTTTTCTTTTCACCAGTGAGACGGGCAACAGCTGATTGCCCTTC
ACCGCCTGGCCCTGAGAGAGTTGCAGCAAGCGGTCCACGCTGGTTTGCCCCAGCAGGCGAAAATCCTGTT
TGATGGTGGTTAACGGCGGGATATAACATGAGCTGTCTTCGGTATCGTCGTATCCCACTACCGAGATATC
CGCACCAACGCGCAGCCCGGACTCGGTAATGGCGCGCATTGCGCCCAGCGCCATCTGATCGTTGGCAACC
AGCATCGCAGTGGGAACGATGCCCTCATTCAGCATTTGCATGGTTTGTTGAAAACCGGACATGGCACTCC
AGTCGCCTTCCCGTTCCGCTATCGGCTGAATTTGATTGCGAGTGAGATATTTATGCCAGCCAGCCAGACG
CAGACGCGCCGAGACAGAACTTAATGGGCCCGCTAACAGCGCGATTTGCTGGTGACCCAATGCGACCAGA
TGCTCCACGCCCAGTCGCGTACCGTCTTCATGGGAGAAAATAATACTGTTGATGGGTGTCTGGTCAGAGA
CATCAAGAAATAACGCCGGAACATTAGTGCAGGCAGCTTCCACAGCAATGGCATCCTGGTCATCCAGCGG
ATAGTTAATGATCAGCCCACTGACGCGTTGCGCGAGAAGATTGTGCACCGCCGCTTTACAGGCTTCGACG
CCGCTTCGTTCTACCATCGACACCACCACGCTGGCACCCAGTTGATCGGCGCGAGATTTAATCGCCGCGA
CAATTTGCGACGGCGCGTGCAGGGCCAGACTGGAGGTGGCAACGCCAATCAGCAACGACTGTTTGCCCGC
CAGTTGTTGTGCCACGCGGTTGGGAATGTAATTCAGCTCCGCCATCGCCGCTTCCACTTTTTCCCGCGTT
TTCGCAGAAACGTGGCTGGCCTGGTTCACCACGCGGGAAACGGTCTGATAAGAGACACCGGCATACTCTG
CGACATCGTATAACGTTACTGGTTTCACATTCACCACCCTGAATTGACTCTCTTCCGGGCGCTATCATGC
CATACCGCGAAAGGTTTTGCGCCATTCGATGGTGTCCGGGATCTCGACGCTCTCCCTTATGCGACTCCTG
CATTAGGAAGCAGCCCAGTAGTAGGTTGAGGCCGTTGAGCACCGCCGCCGCAAGGAATGGTGCATGCAAG
GAGATGGCGCCCAACAGTCCCCCGGCCACGGGGCCTGCCACCATACCCACGCCGAAACAAGCGCTCATGA
GCCCGAAGTGGCGAGCCCGATCTTCCCCATCGGTGATGTCGGCGATATAGGCGCCAGCAACCGCACCTGT
GGCGCCGGTGATGCCGGCCACGATGCGTCCGGCGTAGAGGATCGAGATCTCGATCCCGCGAAATTAATAC
GACTCACTATAGGGGAATTGTGAGCGGATAACAATTCCCCTCTAGAAATAATTTTGTTTAACTTTAAGAA
GGAGATATACATATGCAGGAAGAAGACCGTAAAGCGCTGCGTAGCAACCGCGAAGCCCTGCTGAAAGATC
TGGAAGCAAAACGCGTGGCTAGCCTGCTGTATTCTCGTGAAATTTTTAGCGAAGAAGATAAAGACTCAGT
GAACGCCAAAAGTACCCCGTCCGAACAACGCGAAGAAGTTCTGGATATCCTGCCGCGTAAAGGCCCGAAA
GCGTTCTCTGCCTTTTGCAATGTTCTGCATGAAGTCAGTCCGCACCTGGAAGCACTGCTGCGCCCGATTC
AGGAAGATGACGAAGGTATTGATGGTCCGGGTTCTACCGCCCCGATTCCGGCAAGTGGTGTGCCGTCCGA
AAACAATGACCAAGCAGATGCTAAACTGTTCTCGTTTGGCGGTGGCGGTAGCGCGGCCAAAAGCTCTGCA
AACACCATTGATAACGACACGATCTACAAAATGAACAAAAGCACCCGTGGTATCGCGGTTATTATCAACA
ATAAAGACTTTCTGCGCAGTTCCGGCATGGATCGTTATCCGCGCAATGGTACCGATGTCGACCGTGATGC
GCTGGCCAAACTGTTCCGTGCGCTGAAATTTGACGTGCGCATTTACAACAATCAGACCCGTGCCGAAATT
CGTCGCATCACGAAAGAAATGGCAATCACCAACCATACGCCGTATGATGCTTTCATTTTTAGTATCCTGA
CCCACGGCGAAGAAGGTGTTATTTACGGCACCGATGGTACGATGGCAATTAAAGACCTGACGGCTATCTT
CAAAGATTGCACCACCCTGGTGGGCAAACCGAAAATGTTTTTCTTTCAGGCGTGTCAAGGCCATGAATAT
ATGGACGGTATGGATGTTACCGACGCCCCGCAGCAAGGTTCAAAAGTCTCGGTGCCGGCAGAAGCTGATT
TTGTCTATGCGTACTCGACGGTGCCGGGCTATTACTCATGGCGTAACTCGGTTAATGGTAGCTGGTTCAT
TCAGAGCCTGACCAAAGTCTTTGAAGAAAACGCAGAACGCATGGATATCCTGCGTATGCTGACGCGCGTG
AATGCTATGGTTTCTACCTATAAAAGTCGCACGGGCGATTATTACAGCGACTCTAAACGTCAGGTTTCAT
CGGTGGTTTCCATGCTGCGCAAAGAACTGTACTTCTTTCCGGAAAATGTCACCGATCAATCACTGGAACA
TCACCATCACCATCACTGAGGATCCGGCTGCTAACAAAGCCCGAAAGGAAGCTGAGTTGGCTGCTGCCAC
CGCTGAGCAATAACTAGCATAACCCCTTGGGGCCTCTAAACGGGTCTTGAGGGGTTTTTTGCTGAAAGGA
GGAACTATATCCGGATATCCCGCAAGAGGCCCGGCAGTACCGGCATAACCAAGCCTATGCCTACAGCATC
CAGGGTGACGGTGCCGAGGATGACGATGAGCGCATTGTTAGATTTCATACACGGTGCCTGACTGCGTTAG
CAATTTAACTGTGATAAACTACCGCATTAAAGCTTATCGATGATAAGCTGTCAAACATGAGAATTCTTGA
AGACGAAAGGGCCTCGTGATACGCCTATTTTTATAGGTTAATGTCATGATAATAATGGTTTCTTAGACGT
CAGGTGGCACTTTTCGGGGAAATGTGCGCGGAACCCCTATTTGTTTATTTTTCTAAATACATTCAAATAT
GTATCCGCTCATGAGACAATAACCCTGATAAATGCTTCAATAATATTGAAAAAGGAAGAGTATGAGTATT
CAACATTTCCGTGTCGCCCTTATTCCCTTTTTTGCGGCATTTTGCCTTCCTGTTTTTGCTCACCCAGAAA
CGCTGGTGAAAGTAAAAGATGCTGAAGATCAGTTGGGTGCACGAGTGGGTTACATCGAACTGGATCTCAA
CAGCGGTAAGATCCTTGAGAGTTTTCGCCCCGAAGAACGTTTTCCAATGATGAGCACTTTTAAAGTTCTG
CTATGTGGCGCGGTATTATCCCGTGTTGACGCCGGGCAAGAGCAACTCGGTCGCCGCATACACTATTCTC
AGAATGACTTGGTTGAGTACTCACCAGTCACAGAAAAGCATCTTACGGATGGCATGACAGTAAGAGAATT
ATGCAGTGCTGCCATAACCATGAGTGATAACACTGCGGCCAACTTACTTCTGACAACGATCGGAGGACCG
AAGGAGCTAACCGCTTTTTTGCACAACATGGGGGATCATGTAACTCGCCTTGATCGTTGGGAACCGGAGC
TGAATGAAGCCATACCAAACGACGAGCGTGACACCACGATGCCTGCAGCAATGGCAACAACGTTGCGCAA
ACTATTAACTGGCGAACTACTTACTCTAGCTTCCCGGCAACAATTAATAGACTGGATGGAGGCGGATAAA
GTTGCAGGACCACTTCTGCGCTCGGCCCTTCCGGCTGGCTGGTTTATTGCTGATAAATCTGGAGCCGGTG
AGCGTGGGTCTCGCGGTATCATTGCAGCACTGGGGCCAGATGGTAAGCCCTCCCGTATCGTAGTTATCTA
CACGACGGGGAGTCAGGCAACTATGGATGAACGAAATAGACAGATCGCTGAGATAGGTGCCTCACTGATT
AAGCATTGGTAACTGTCAGACCAAGTTTACTCATATATACTTTAGATTGATTTAAAACTTCATTTTTAAT
TTAAAAGGATCTAGGTGAAGATCCTTTTTGATAATCTCATGACCAAAATCCCTTAACGTGAGTTTTCGTT
CCACTGAGCGTCAGACCCCGTAGAAAAGATCAAAGGATCTTCTTGAGATCCTTTTTTTCTGCGCGTAATC
TGCTGCTTGCAAACAAAAAAACCACCGCTACCAGCGGTGGTTTGTTTGCCGGATCAAGAGCTACCAACTC
TTTTTCCGAAGGTAACTGGCTTCAGCAGAGCGCAGATACCAAATACTGTCCTTCTAGTGTAGCCGTAGTT
AGGCCACCACTTCAAGAACTCTGTAGCACCGCCTACATACCTCGCTCTGCTAATCCTGTTACCAGTGGCT
GCTGCCAGTGGCGATAAGTCGTGTCTTACCGGGTTGGACTCAAGACGATAGTTACCGGATAAGGCGCAGC
GGTCGGGCTGAACGGGGGGTTCGTGCACACAGCCCAGCTTGGAGCGAACGACCTACACCGAACTGAGATA
CCTACAGCGTGAGCTATGAGAAAGCGCCACGCTTCCCGAAGGGAGAAAGGCGGACAGGTATCCGGTAAGC
GGCAGGGTCGGAACAGGAGAGCGCACGAGGGAGCTTCCAGGGGGAAACGCCTGGTATCTTTATAGTCCTG
TCGGGTTTCGCCACCTCTGACTTGAGCGTCGATTTTTGTGATGCTCGTCAGGGGGGCGGAGCCTATGGAA
AAACGCCAGCAACGCGGCCTTTTTACGGTTCCTGGCCTTTTGCTGGCCTTTTGCTCACATGTTCTTTCCT
GCGTTATCCCCTGATTCTGTGGATAACCGTATTACCGCCTTTGAGTGAGCTGATACCGCTCGCCGCAGCC
GAACGACCGAGCGCAGCGAGTCAGTGAGCGAGGAAGCGGAAGAGCGCCTGATGCGGTATTTTCTCCTTAC
GCATCTGTGCGGTATTTCACACCGCAATGGTGCACTCTCAGTACAATCTGCTCTGATGCCGCATAGTTAA
GCCAGTATACACTCCGCTATCGCTACGTGACTGGGTCATGGCTGCGCCCCGACACCCGCCAACACCCGCT
GACGCGCCCTGACGGGCTTGTCTGCTCCCGGCATCCGCTTACAGACAAGCTGTGACCGTCTCCGGGAGCT
GCATGTGTCAGAGGTTTTCACCGTCATCACCGAAACGCGCGAGGCAGCTGCGGTAAAGCTCATCAGCGTG
GTCGTGAAGCGATTCACAGATGTCTGCCTGTTCATCCGCGTCCAGCTCGTTGAGTTTCTCCAGAAGCGTT
AATGTCTGGCTTCTGATAAAGCGGGCCATGTTAAGGGCGGTTTTTTCCTGTTTGGTCACTGATGCCTCCG
TGTAAGGGGGATTTCTGTTCATGGGGGTAATGATACCGATGAAACGAGAGAGGATGCTCACGATACGGGT
TACTGATGATGAACATGCCCGGTTACTGGAACGTTGTGAGGGTAAACAACTGGCGGTATGGATGCGGCGG
GACCAGAGAAAAATCACTCAGGGTCAATGCCAGCGCTTCGTTAATACAGATGTAGGTGTTCCACAGGGTA
GCCAGCAGCATCCTGCGATGCAGATCCGGAACATAATGGTGCAGGGCGCTGACTTCCGCGTTTCCAGACT
TTACGAAACACGGAAACCGAAGACCATTCATGTTGTTGCTCAGGTCGCAGACGTTTTGCAGCAGCAGTCG
CTTCACGTTCGCTCGCGTATCGGTGATTCATTCTGCTAACCAGTAAGGCAACCCCGCCAGCCTAGCCGGG
TCCTCAACGACAGGAGCACGATCATGCGCACCCGTGGCCAGGACCCAACGCTGCCCGAGATGCGCCGCGT
GCGGCTGCTGGAGATGGCGGACGCGATGGATATGTTCTGCCAAGGGTTGGTTTGCGCATTCACAGTTCTC
CGCAAGAATTGATTGGCTCCAATTCTTGGAGTGGTGAATCCGTTAGCGAGGTGCCGCCGGCTTCCATTCA
GGTCGAGGTGGCCCGGCTCCATGCACCGCGACGCAACGCGGGGAGGCAGACAAGGTATAGGGCGGCGCCT
ACAATCCATGCCAACCCGTTCCATGTGCTCGCCGAGGCGGCATAAATCGCCGTGACGATCAGCGGTCCAA
TGATCGAAGTTAGGCTGGTAAGAGCCGCGAGCGATCCTTGAAGCTGTCCCTGATGGTCGTCATCTACCTG
CCTGGACAGCATGGCCTGCAACGCGGGCATCCCGATGCCGCCGGAAGCGAGAAGAATCATAATGGGGAAG
GCCATCCAGCCTCGCGTCGCGAACGCCAGCAAGACGTAGCCCAGCGCGTCGGCCGCCATGCCGGCGATAA
TGGCCTGCTTCTCGCCGAAACGTTTGGTGGCGGGACCAGTGACGAAGGCTTGAGCGAGGGCGTGCAAGAT
TCCGAATACCGCAAGCGACAGGCCGATCATCGTCGCGCTCCAGCGAAAGCGGTCCTCGCCGAAAATGACC
CAGAGCGCTGCCGGCACCTGTCCTACGAGTTGCATGATAAAGAAGACAGTCATAAGTGCGGCGACGATAG
TCATGCCCCGCGCCCACCGGAAGGAGCTGACTGGGTTGAAGGCTCTCAAGGGCATCGGTCGAGATCCCGG
TGCCTAATGAGTGAGCTAACTTACATTAATTGCGTTGCGCTCACTGCCCGCTTTCCAGTCGGGAAACCTG
TCGTGCCAGCTGCATTAATGAATCGGCCAACGCGCGGGGAGAGGC
Features (pLannotate 1.2.2; 19 found; start..end, strand, type, name):
   1009..1086    -  promoter       lacI promoter: lacI
   1094..1373    -  CDS            TcR (fragment): tetracycline efflux protein; tet; confers resistance to tetracycline
   1395..1413    +  promoter       T7 promoter: promoter for bacteriophage T7 RNA polymerase
   1414..1438    +  protein_bind   lac operator: The lac repressor binds to the lac operator to inhibit transcription in E. coli. This inhibition can be relieved by adding lactose or isopropyl-β-D-thiogalactopyranoside (IPTG). lac repressor encoded by lacI
   1453..1475    +  RBS            RBS: efficient ribosome binding site from bacteriophage T7 gene 10 (Olins and Rangwala, 1989)
   2659..2676    +  CDS            7xHis (fragment): 6xHis affinity tag
   2687..2736    +  CDS            SET1 (fragment): solubility-enhancement tag derived from T7 phage gene 10B
   2744..2791    +  terminator     T7 terminator: transcription terminator for bacteriophage T7 RNA polymerase
   2814..2918    -  CDS            TcR (fragment): tetracycline efflux protein; tet; confers resistance to tetracycline
   2966..2994    -  promoter       tet promoter: E. coli promoter for tetracycline efflux protein gene
   3107..3211    +  promoter       AmpR promoter: bla
   3212..4072    +  CDS            AmpR: β-lactamase; bla; confers resistance to ampicillin, carbenicillin, and related antibiotics
   4243..4831    +  rep_origin     ori: high-copy-number ColE1/pMB1/pBR322/pUC origin of replication
   5017..5156    -  misc_feature   bom: basis of mobility region from pBR322
   5258..5449    -  CDS            rop: Rop protein, which maintains plasmids at low copy number; rop
   5466..5846    +  CDS            YPB1_ECOLX: Protein predicted: Swiss-Prot protein existence level 4. From Escherichia coli.
   6088..6712    -  CDS            TcR (fragment): tetracycline efflux protein; tet; confers resistance to tetracycline
   6727..6748    -  protein_bind   CAP binding site: CAP binding activates transcription in the presence of cAMP. E. coli catabolite activator protein
   6761..1008    -  CDS            lacI (across the origin): lac repressor; lacI; The lac repressor binds to the lac operator to inhibit transcription in E. coli. This inhibition can be relieved by adding lactose or isopropyl-β-D-thiogalactopyranoside (IPTG).
