[The description below was written by a language model from this plasmid's Addgene catalogue record and pLannotate feature annotations shown in this document.]
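Description:
PaCasp7a is a bacterial expression plasmid built on the pET11a backbone that carries the coding sequence for caspase-7a from the scleractinian coral Porites astreoides. The roughly 1.2 kb insert, recorded as derived from a synthesized gene, was cloned between NdeI and BamHI sites, both of which are retained. It sits downstream of a T7 promoter, an adjacent lac operator and the strong ribosome binding site from phage T7 gene 10, and is followed by the T7 terminator. A His tag is fused to the C terminus of the caspase to allow metal-affinity purification. The short gene 10-derived "SET1" fragment annotated after the tag is probably residual vector sequence rather than part of the expressed protein, although the record does not say so.

The plasmid encodes lacI under its own promoter, so the lac repressor occupies the operator and holds transcription off until IPTG or lactose is added. Expression also requires a host that supplies T7 RNA polymerase. Propagation relies on a ColE1/pBR322-type origin and selection on ampicillin resistance (β-lactamase). The bom and rop elements and several non-functional tetracycline-resistance fragments are remnants of the pBR322 lineage. The catalogue lists the plasmid as high copy, although rop normally moderates copy number. The sequenced record is 6,835 nt, broadly consistent with the stated backbone and insert sizes.

According to the record, the encoded protein resembles human caspase-7 most closely in sequence yet carries a CARD domain and behaves as an initiator caspase. The construct is suited to producing recombinant protein in E. coli for biochemical and structural study of coral caspase regulation.
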