Addgene plasmid #166051: PaCasp7a
Purpose: a caspase of Porites astreoides, which has higher sequence similarity with human caspase-7 but has a CARD domain and function as an initiator caspase
Depositing lab: Clay Clark. Depositing organization: University of Texas at Arlington. Publication: Caspases from scleractinian coral show unique regulatory features. Shrestha S, Tung J, Grinshpon RD, Swartz P, Hamilton PT, Dimos B, Mydlarz L, Clark AC. J Biol Chem. 2020 Oct 23;295(43):14578-14591. doi: 10.1074/jbc.RA120.014345. Epub 2020 Aug 11. PubMed 32788218.
Backbone
  Vector backbone: pET11a
  Backbone size w/o insert (bp): 5677
  Vector type: Bacterial Expression
Growth in bacteria
  Bacterial resistance: Ampicillin, 100 μg/mL
  Growth temperature: 37°C
  Growth strain: DH5alpha
  Copy number: High Copy
Gene/Insert
  Gene/Insert name: Porites astreiodes caspase-7a (alt name: PaCasp7a)
  Species: Porites astreoides
  Insert size (bp): 1206
  Promoter: T7 promoter
  Tag / fusion protein: His tag (C terminal on insert)
  Cloning method: Restriction Enzyme; 5′ cloning site NdeI (not destroyed); 3′ cloning site BamHI (not destroyed)
  Sequencing primers: 5′ GAAGGAGATATACATATGCAGG; 3′ CACTGAGGATCCGGCTGCTAAC
Resource information
  A portion of this plasmid was derived from a plasmid made by: synthesized by gescript
Terms and licenses: Academic/Nonprofit Terms; Industry Terms: Not Available to Industry
How to cite: PaCasp7a was a gift from Clay Clark (Addgene plasmid # 166051 ; http://n2t.net/addgene:166051 ; RRID:Addgene_166051)
