>Addgene plasmid #166051 | PaCasp7a | depositor partial sequence | sequence record 322435 | PaCasp7a sequence 1206 bps
CATATGCAGGAAGAAGACCGTAAAGCGCTGCGTAGCAACCGCGAAGCCCTGCTGAAAGATCTGGAAGCAA
AACGCGTGGCTAGCCTGCTGTATTCTCGTGAAATTTTTAGCGAAGAAGATAAAGACTCAGTGAACGCCAA
AAGTACCCCGTCCGAACAACGCGAAGAAGTTCTGGATATCCTGCCGCGTAAAGGCCCGAAAGCGTTCTCT
GCCTTTTGCAATGTTCTGCATGAAGTCAGTCCGCACCTGGAAGCACTGCTGCGCCCGATTCAGGAAGATG
ACGAAGGTATTGATGGTCCGGGTTCTACCGCCCCGATTCCGGCAAGTGGTGTGCCGTCCGAAAACAATGA
CCAAGCAGATGCTAAACTGTTCTCGTTTGGCGGTGGCGGTAGCGCGGCCAAAAGCTCTGCAAACACCATT
GATAACGACACGATCTACAAAATGAACAAAAGCACCCGTGGTATCGCGGTTATTATCAACAATAAAGACT
TTCTGCGCAGTTCCGGCATGGATCGTTATCCGCGCAATGGTACCGATGTCGACCGTGATGCGCTGGCCAA
ACTGTTCCGTGCGCTGAAATTTGACGTGCGCATTTACAACAATCAGACCCGTGCCGAAATTCGTCGCATC
ACGAAAGAAATGGCAATCACCAACCATACGCCGTATGATGCTTTCATTTTTAGTATCCTGACCCACGGCG
AAGAAGGTGTTATTTACGGCACCGATGGTACGATGGCAATTAAAGACCTGACGGCTATCTTCAAAGATTG
CACCACCCTGGTGGGCAAACCGAAAATGTTTTTCTTTCAGGCGTGTCAAGGCCATGAATATATGGACGGT
ATGGATGTTACCGACGCCCCGCAGCAAGGTTCAAAAGTCTCGGTGCCGGCAGAAGCTGATTTTGTCTATG
CGTACTCGACGGTGCCGGGCTATTACTCATGGCGTAACTCGGTTAATGGTAGCTGGTTCATTCAGAGCCT
GACCAAAGTCTTTGAAGAAAACGCAGAACGCATGGATATCCTGCGTATGCTGACGCGCGTGAATGCTATG
GTTTCTACCTATAAAAGTCGCACGGGCGATTATTACAGCGACTCTAAACGTCAGGTTTCATCGGTGGTTT
CCATGCTGCGCAAAGAACTGTACTTCTTTCCGGAAAATGTCACCGATCAATCACTGGAACATCACCATCA
CCATCACTGAGGATCC
